LOCUS       Exported 10657 bp ds-DNA circular SYN 28-JUN-2021
DEFINITION  CRISPR/Cas9 expressing plasmid containing two gRNAs targeting mouse
            Otx2..
ACCESSION   .
VERSION     .
KEYWORDS    pX458-Ef1a-Cas9-H2B-mCherry (dual gRNA: Otx2 x2)
SOURCE      synthetic DNA construct
  ORGANISM  synthetic DNA construct
REFERENCE   1 (bases 1 to 10657)
  TITLE     Method: add second guide to any existing pX458-compatible plasmid
REFERENCE   2 (bases 1 to 10657)
  AUTHORS   .
  TITLE     Direct Submission
  JOURNAL   Exported Jun 28, 2021 from SnapGene Server 1.1.58
            http://www.snapgene.com
FEATURES             Location/Qualifiers
     source          1..10657
                     /organism="synthetic DNA construct"
                     /mol_type="other DNA"
     promoter        208..1389
                     /label=EF-1-alpha promoter
                     /note="strong constitutive promoter for human elongation
                     factor EF-1-alpha"
     intron          438..1380
                     /label=EF-1-alpha intron A
                     /note="intron upstream of the start codon of human
                     EF-1-alpha"
     primer_bind     1337..1357
                     /label=EF1a-F
                     /note="Human elongation factor-1a promoter, forward primer"
     regulatory      1395..1404
                     /regulatory_class="other"
                     /note="vertebrate consensus sequence for strong initiation
                     of translation (Kozak, 1987)"
     CDS             1404..1469
                     /codon_start=1
                     /product="three tandem FLAG(R) epitope tags, followed by an
                     enterokinase cleavage site"
                     /label=3xFLAG
                     /translation="DYKDHDGDYKDHDIDYKDDDDK"
     CDS             1476..1496
                     /codon_start=1
                     /product="nuclear localization signal of SV40 (simian virus
                     40) large T antigen"
                     /label=SV40 NLS
                     /translation="PKKKRKV"
     CDS             1521..5621
                     /codon_start=1
                     /product="Cas9 (Csn1) endonuclease from the Streptococcus
                     pyogenes Type II CRISPR/Cas system"
                     /label=Cas9
                     /note="generates RNA-guided double strand breaks in DNA"
                     /translation="DKKYSIGLDIGTNSVGWAVITDEYKVPSKKFKVLGNTDRHSIKKN
                     LIGALLFDSGETAEATRLKRTARRRYTRRKNRICYLQEIFSNEMAKVDDSFFHRLEESF
                     LVEEDKKHERHPIFGNIVDEVAYHEKYPTIYHLRKKLVDSTDKADLRLIYLALAHMIKF
                     RGHFLIEGDLNPDNSDVDKLFIQLVQTYNQLFEENPINASGVDAKAILSARLSKSRRLE
                     NLIAQLPGEKKNGLFGNLIALSLGLTPNFKSNFDLAEDAKLQLSKDTYDDDLDNLLAQI
                     GDQYADLFLAAKNLSDAILLSDILRVNTEITKAPLSASMIKRYDEHHQDLTLLKALVRQ
                     QLPEKYKEIFFDQSKNGYAGYIDGGASQEEFYKFIKPILEKMDGTEELLVKLNREDLLR
                     KQRTFDNGSIPHQIHLGELHAILRRQEDFYPFLKDNREKIEKILTFRIPYYVGPLARGN
                     SRFAWMTRKSEETITPWNFEEVVDKGASAQSFIERMTNFDKNLPNEKVLPKHSLLYEYF
                     TVYNELTKVKYVTEGMRKPAFLSGEQKKAIVDLLFKTNRKVTVKQLKEDYFKKIECFDS
                     VEISGVEDRFNASLGTYHDLLKIIKDKDFLDNEENEDILEDIVLTLTLFEDREMIEERL
                     KTYAHLFDDKVMKQLKRRRYTGWGRLSRKLINGIRDKQSGKTILDFLKSDGFANRNFMQ
                     LIHDDSLTFKEDIQKAQVSGQGDSLHEHIANLAGSPAIKKGILQTVKVVDELVKVMGRH
                     KPENIVIEMARENQTTQKGQKNSRERMKRIEEGIKELGSQILKEHPVENTQLQNEKLYL
                     YYLQNGRDMYVDQELDINRLSDYDVDHIVPQSFLKDDSIDNKVLTRSDKNRGKSDNVPS
                     EEVVKKMKNYWRQLLNAKLITQRKFDNLTKAERGGLSELDKAGFIKRQLVETRQITKHV
                     AQILDSRMNTKYDENDKLIREVKVITLKSKLVSDFRKDFQFYKVREINNYHHAHDAYLN
                     AVVGTALIKKYPKLESEFVYGDYKVYDVRKMIAKSEQEIGKATAKYFFYSNIMNFFKTE
                     ITLANGEIRKRPLIETNGETGEIVWDKGRDFATVRKVLSMPQVNIVKKTEVQTGGFSKE
                     SILPKRNSDKLIARKKDWDPKKYGGFDSPTVAYSVLVVAKVEKGKSKKLKSVKELLGIT
                     IMERSSFEKNPIDFLEAKGYKEVKKDLIIKLPKYSLFELENGRKRMLASAGELQKGNEL
                     ALPSKYVNFLYLASHYEKLKGSPEDNEQKQLFVEQHKHYLDEIIEQISEFSKRVILADA
                     NLDKVLSAYNKHRDKPIREQAENIIHLFTLTNLGAPAAFKYFDTTIDRKRYTSTKEVLD
                     ATLIHQSITGLYETRIDLSQLGGD"
     CDS             5622..5669
                     /codon_start=1
                     /product="bipartite nuclear localization signal from
                     nucleoplasmin"
                     /label=nucleoplasmin NLS
                     /translation="KRPAATKKAGQAKKKK"
     CDS             5685..5738
                     /codon_start=1
                     /product="2A peptide from Thosea asigna virus capsid
                     protein"
                     /label=T2A
                     /note="Eukaryotic ribosomes fail to insert a peptide bond
                     between the Gly and Pro residues, yielding separate
                     polypeptides."
                     /translation="EGRGSLLTCGDVEENPGP"
     CDS             5739..6113
                     /codon_start=1
                     /gene="HIST1H2BB"
                     /product="human histone H2B"
                     /label=H2B
                     /translation="MPEPSKSAPAPKKGSKKAITKAQKKDGKKRKRSRKESYSIYVYKV
                     LKQVHPDTGISSKAMGIMNSFVNDIFERIAGEASRLAHYNKRSTITSREIQTAVRLLLP
                     GELAKHAVSEGTKAVTKYTSS"
     regulatory      6129..6138
                     /regulatory_class="other"
                     /note="vertebrate consensus sequence for strong initiation
                     of translation (Kozak, 1987)"
     CDS             6135..6842
                     /codon_start=1
                     /product="monomeric derivative of DsRed fluorescent protein
                     (Shaner et al., 2004)"
                     /label=mCherry
                     /note="mammalian codon-optimized"
                     /translation="MVSKGEEDNMAIIKEFMRFKVHMEGSVNGHEFEIEGEGEGRPYEG
                     TQTAKLKVTKGGPLPFAWDILSPQFMYGSKAYVKHPADIPDYLKLSFPEGFKWERVMNF
                     EDGGVVTVTQDSSLQDGEFIYKVKLRGTNFPSDGPVMQKKTMGWEASSERMYPEDGALK
                     GEIKQRLKLKDGGHYDAEVKTTYKAKKPVQLPGAYNVNIKLDITSHNEDYTIVEQYERA
                     EGRHSTGGMDELYK"
     primer_bind     complement(6280..6298)
                     /label=mCherry-R
                     /note="mCherry, reverse primer"
     primer_bind     complement(6870..6887)
                     /label=BGH-rev
                     /note="Bovine growth hormone terminator, reverse primer.
                     Also called BGH reverse"
     polyA_signal    6876..7083
                     /label=bGH poly(A) signal
                     /note="bovine growth hormone polyadenylation signal"
     repeat_region   7092..7232
                     /label=AAV2 ITR
                     /note="inverted terminal repeat of adeno-associated virus
                     serotype 2"
     repeat_region   7092..7221
                     /label=AAV2 ITR
     rep_origin      7307..7762
                     /direction=RIGHT
                     /label=f1 ori
                     /note="f1 bacteriophage origin of replication; arrow
                     indicates direction of (+) strand synthesis"
     primer_bind     complement(7394..7413)
                     /label=F1ori-R
                     /note="F1 origin, reverse primer"
     primer_bind     7604..7625
                     /label=F1ori-F
                     /note="F1 origin, forward primer"
     primer_bind     complement(7779..7798)
                     /label=pRS-marker
                     /note="pRS vectors, use to sequence yeast selectable
                     marker"
     primer_bind     7898..7920
                     /label=pGEX 3'
                     /note="pGEX vectors, reverse primer"
     primer_bind     complement(7958..7976)
                     /label=pBRforEco
                     /note="pBR322 vectors, upsteam of EcoRI site, forward
                     primer"
     promoter        8044..8148
                     /gene="bla"
                     /label=AmpR promoter
     CDS             8149..9009
                     /codon_start=1
                     /gene="bla"
                     /product="beta-lactamase"
                     /label=AmpR
                     /note="confers resistance to ampicillin, carbenicillin, and
                     related antibiotics"
                     /translation="MSIQHFRVALIPFFAAFCLPVFAHPETLVKVKDAEDQLGARVGYI
                     ELDLNSGKILESFRPEERFPMMSTFKVLLCGAVLSRIDAGQEQLGRRIHYSQNDLVEYS
                     PVTEKHLTDGMTVRELCSAAITMSDNTAANLLLTTIGGPKELTAFLHNMGDHVTRLDRW
                     EPELNEAIPNDERDTTMPVAMATTLRKLLTGELLTLASRQQLIDWMEADKVAGPLLRSA
                     LPAGWFIADKSGAGERGSRGIIAALGPDGKPSRIVVIYTTGSQATMDERNRQIAEIGAS
                     LIKHW"
     primer_bind     complement(8367..8386)
                     /label=Amp-R
                     /note="Ampicillin resistance gene, reverse primer"
     rep_origin      9180..9768
                     /direction=RIGHT
                     /label=ori
                     /note="high-copy-number ColE1/pMB1/pBR322/pUC origin of
                     replication"
     primer_bind     9669..9688
                     /label=pBR322ori-F
                     /note="pBR322 origin, forward primer"
     promoter        9830..10070
                     /label=U6 promoter
                     /note="RNA polymerase III promoter for human U6 snRNA"
     misc_RNA        10100..10175
                     /label=gRNA scaffold
                     /note="guide RNA scaffold for the Streptococcus pyogenes
                     CRISPR/Cas9 system"
     promoter        10271..10511
                     /label=U6 promoter
                     /note="RNA polymerase III promoter for human U6 snRNA"
     misc_RNA        10541..10616
                     /label=gRNA scaffold
                     /note="guide RNA scaffold for the Streptococcus pyogenes
                     CRISPR/Cas9 system"
ORIGIN
        1 tagtccgttt ttagcgcgtg cgccaattct gcagacaaat ggctctacag gtaccagtaa
       61 ttcatacaaa aggactcgcc cctgccttgg ggaatcccag ggaccgtcgt taaactccca
      121 ctaacgtaga acccagagat cgctgcgttc ccgccccctc acccgcccgc tctcgtcatc
      181 actgaggtgg agaagagcat gcgtgaggct ccggtgcccg tcagtgggca gagcgcacat
      241 cgcccacagt ccccgagaag ttggggggag gggtcggcaa ttgaaccggt gcctagagaa
      301 ggtggcgcgg ggtaaactgg gaaagtgatg tcgtgtactg gctccgcctt tttcccgagg
      361 gtgggggaga accgtatata agtgcagtag tcgccgtgaa cgttcttttt cgcaacgggt
      421 ttgccgccag aacacaggta agtgccgtgt gtggttcccg cgggcctggc ctctttacgg
      481 gttatggccc ttgcgtgcct tgaattactt ccacgcccct ggctgcagta cgtgattctt
      541 gatcccgagc ttcgggttgg aagtgggtgg gagagttcga ggccttgcgc ttaaggagcc
      601 ccttcgcctc gtgcttgagt tgaggcctgg cttgggcgct ggggccgccg cgtgcgaatc
      661 tggtggcacc ttcgcgcctg tctcgctgct ttcgataagt ctctagccat ttaaaatttt
      721 tgatgacctg ctgcgacgct ttttttctgg caagatagtc ttgtaaatgc gggccaagat
      781 ctgcacactg gtatttcggt ttttggggcc gcgggcggcg acggggcccg tgcgtcccag
      841 cgcacatgtt cggcgaggcg gggcctgcga gcgcggccac cgagaatcgg acgggggtag
      901 tctcaagctg gccggcctgc tctggtgcct ggcctcgcgc cgccgtgtat cgccccgccc
      961 tgggcggcaa ggctggcccg gtcggcacca gttgcgtgag cggaaagatg gccgcttccc
     1021 ggccctgctg cagggagctc aaaatggagg acgcggcgct cgggagagcg ggcgggtgag
     1081 tcacccacac aaaggaaaag ggcctttccg tcctcagccg tcgcttcatg tgactccacg
     1141 gagtaccggg cgccgtccag gcacctcgat tagttctcga gcttttggag tacgtcgtct
     1201 ttaggttggg gggaggggtt ttatgcgatg gagtttcccc acactgagtg ggtggagact
     1261 gaagttaggc cagcttggca cttgatgtaa ttctccttgg aatttgccct ttttgagttt
     1321 ggatcttggt tcattctcaa gcctcagaca gtggttcaaa gtttttttct tccatttcag
     1381 gtgtcgtgac cggtgccacc atggactata aggaccacga cggagactac aaggatcatg
     1441 atattgatta caaagacgat gacgataaga tggccccaaa gaagaagcgg aaggtcggta
     1501 tccacggagt cccagcagcc gacaagaagt acagcatcgg cctggacatc ggcaccaact
     1561 ctgtgggctg ggccgtgatc accgacgagt acaaggtgcc cagcaagaaa ttcaaggtgc
     1621 tgggcaacac cgaccggcac agcatcaaga agaacctgat cggagccctg ctgttcgaca
     1681 gcggcgaaac agccgaggcc acccggctga agagaaccgc cagaagaaga tacaccagac
     1741 ggaagaaccg gatctgctat ctgcaagaga tcttcagcaa cgagatggcc aaggtggacg
     1801 acagcttctt ccacagactg gaagagtcct tcctggtgga agaggataag aagcacgagc
     1861 ggcaccccat cttcggcaac atcgtggacg aggtggccta ccacgagaag taccccacca
     1921 tctaccacct gagaaagaaa ctggtggaca gcaccgacaa ggccgacctg cggctgatct
     1981 atctggccct ggcccacatg atcaagttcc ggggccactt cctgatcgag ggcgacctga
     2041 accccgacaa cagcgacgtg gacaagctgt tcatccagct ggtgcagacc tacaaccagc
     2101 tgttcgagga aaaccccatc aacgccagcg gcgtggacgc caaggccatc ctgtctgcca
     2161 gactgagcaa gagcagacgg ctggaaaatc tgatcgccca gctgcccggc gagaagaaga
     2221 atggcctgtt cggaaacctg attgccctga gcctgggcct gacccccaac ttcaagagca
     2281 acttcgacct ggccgaggat gccaaactgc agctgagcaa ggacacctac gacgacgacc
     2341 tggacaacct gctggcccag atcggcgacc agtacgccga cctgtttctg gccgccaaga
     2401 acctgtccga cgccatcctg ctgagcgaca tcctgagagt gaacaccgag atcaccaagg
     2461 cccccctgag cgcctctatg atcaagagat acgacgagca ccaccaggac ctgaccctgc
     2521 tgaaagctct cgtgcggcag cagctgcctg agaagtacaa agagattttc ttcgaccaga
     2581 gcaagaacgg ctacgccggc tacattgacg gcggagccag ccaggaagag ttctacaagt
     2641 tcatcaagcc catcctggaa aagatggacg gcaccgagga actgctcgtg aagctgaaca
     2701 gagaggacct gctgcggaag cagcggacct tcgacaacgg cagcatcccc caccagatcc
     2761 acctgggaga gctgcacgcc attctgcggc ggcaggaaga tttttaccca ttcctgaagg
     2821 acaaccggga aaagatcgag aagatcctga ccttccgcat cccctactac gtgggccctc
     2881 tggccagggg aaacagcaga ttcgcctgga tgaccagaaa gagcgaggaa accatcaccc
     2941 cctggaactt cgaggaagtg gtggacaagg gcgcttccgc ccagagcttc atcgagcgga
     3001 tgaccaactt cgataagaac ctgcccaacg agaaggtgct gcccaagcac agcctgctgt
     3061 acgagtactt caccgtgtat aacgagctga ccaaagtgaa atacgtgacc gagggaatga
     3121 gaaagcccgc cttcctgagc ggcgagcaga aaaaggccat cgtggacctg ctgttcaaga
     3181 ccaaccggaa agtgaccgtg aagcagctga aagaggacta cttcaagaaa atcgagtgct
     3241 tcgactccgt ggaaatctcc ggcgtggaag atcggttcaa cgcctccctg ggcacatacc
     3301 acgatctgct gaaaattatc aaggacaagg acttcctgga caatgaggaa aacgaggaca
     3361 ttctggaaga tatcgtgctg accctgacac tgtttgagga cagagagatg atcgaggaac
     3421 ggctgaaaac ctatgcccac ctgttcgacg acaaagtgat gaagcagctg aagcggcgga
     3481 gatacaccgg ctggggcagg ctgagccgga agctgatcaa cggcatccgg gacaagcagt
     3541 ccggcaagac aatcctggat ttcctgaagt ccgacggctt cgccaacaga aacttcatgc
     3601 agctgatcca cgacgacagc ctgaccttta aagaggacat ccagaaagcc caggtgtccg
     3661 gccagggcga tagcctgcac gagcacattg ccaatctggc cggcagcccc gccattaaga
     3721 agggcatcct gcagacagtg aaggtggtgg acgagctcgt gaaagtgatg ggccggcaca
     3781 agcccgagaa catcgtgatc gaaatggcca gagagaacca gaccacccag aagggacaga
     3841 agaacagccg cgagagaatg aagcggatcg aagagggcat caaagagctg ggcagccaga
     3901 tcctgaaaga acaccccgtg gaaaacaccc agctgcagaa cgagaagctg tacctgtact
     3961 acctgcagaa tgggcgggat atgtacgtgg accaggaact ggacatcaac cggctgtccg
     4021 actacgatgt ggaccatatc gtgcctcaga gctttctgaa ggacgactcc atcgacaaca
     4081 aggtgctgac cagaagcgac aagaaccggg gcaagagcga caacgtgccc tccgaagagg
     4141 tcgtgaagaa gatgaagaac tactggcggc agctgctgaa cgccaagctg attacccaga
     4201 gaaagttcga caatctgacc aaggccgaga gaggcggcct gagcgaactg gataaggccg
     4261 gcttcatcaa gagacagctg gtggaaaccc ggcagatcac aaagcacgtg gcacagatcc
     4321 tggactcccg gatgaacact aagtacgacg agaatgacaa gctgatccgg gaagtgaaag
     4381 tgatcaccct gaagtccaag ctggtgtccg atttccggaa ggatttccag ttttacaaag
     4441 tgcgcgagat caacaactac caccacgccc acgacgccta cctgaacgcc gtcgtgggaa
     4501 ccgccctgat caaaaagtac cctaagctgg aaagcgagtt cgtgtacggc gactacaagg
     4561 tgtacgacgt gcggaagatg atcgccaaga gcgagcagga aatcggcaag gctaccgcca
     4621 agtacttctt ctacagcaac atcatgaact ttttcaagac cgagattacc ctggccaacg
     4681 gcgagatccg gaagcggcct ctgatcgaga caaacggcga aaccggggag atcgtgtggg
     4741 ataagggccg ggattttgcc accgtgcgga aagtgctgag catgccccaa gtgaatatcg
     4801 tgaaaaagac cgaggtgcag acaggcggct tcagcaaaga gtctatcctg cccaagagga
     4861 acagcgataa gctgatcgcc agaaagaagg actgggaccc taagaagtac ggcggcttcg
     4921 acagccccac cgtggcctat tctgtgctgg tggtggccaa agtggaaaag ggcaagtcca
     4981 agaaactgaa gagtgtgaaa gagctgctgg ggatcaccat catggaaaga agcagcttcg
     5041 agaagaatcc catcgacttt ctggaagcca agggctacaa agaagtgaaa aaggacctga
     5101 tcatcaagct gcctaagtac tccctgttcg agctggaaaa cggccggaag agaatgctgg
     5161 cctctgccgg cgaactgcag aagggaaacg aactggccct gccctccaaa tatgtgaact
     5221 tcctgtacct ggccagccac tatgagaagc tgaagggctc ccccgaggat aatgagcaga
     5281 aacagctgtt tgtggaacag cacaagcact acctggacga gatcatcgag cagatcagcg
     5341 agttctccaa gagagtgatc ctggccgacg ctaatctgga caaagtgctg tccgcctaca
     5401 acaagcaccg ggataagccc atcagagagc aggccgagaa tatcatccac ctgtttaccc
     5461 tgaccaatct gggagcccct gccgccttca agtactttga caccaccatc gaccggaaga
     5521 ggtacaccag caccaaagag gtgctggacg ccaccctgat ccaccagagc atcaccggcc
     5581 tgtacgagac acggatcgac ctgtctcagc tgggaggcga caaaaggccg gcggccacga
     5641 aaaaggccgg ccaggcaaaa aagaaaaagg aattcggcag tggagagggc agaggaagtc
     5701 tgctaacatg cggtgacgtc gaggagaatc ctggcccaat gcctgaaccc tctaagtctg
     5761 ctccagcccc taaaaagggt tctaagaagg ctatcactaa ggcgcagaag aaggatggta
     5821 agaagcgtaa gcgcagccgc aaggagagct attctatcta tgtgtacaag gttctgaagc
     5881 aggtccaccc cgacaccggc atctcatcca aggccatggg gatcatgaac tccttcgtca
     5941 acgacatctt cgagcgcatc gcgggcgagg cttctcgcct ggctcactac aataagcgct
     6001 cgaccatcac ctccagggag attcagacgg ctgtgcgcct gctgctgcct ggggagctgg
     6061 ctaagcatgc tgtgtccgag ggcactaagg cagttaccaa gtacactagc tctaaggatc
     6121 caccggtcgc caccatggtg agcaagggcg aggaggataa catggccatc atcaaggagt
     6181 tcatgcgctt caaggtgcac atggagggct ccgtgaacgg ccacgagttc gagatcgagg
     6241 gcgagggcga gggccgcccc tacgagggca cccagaccgc caagctgaag gtgaccaagg
     6301 gtggccccct gcccttcgcc tgggacatcc tgtcccctca gttcatgtac ggctccaagg
     6361 cctacgtgaa gcaccccgcc gacatccccg actacttgaa gctgtccttc cccgagggct
     6421 tcaagtggga gcgcgtgatg aacttcgagg acggcggcgt ggtgaccgtg acccaggact
     6481 cctccctgca ggacggcgag ttcatctaca aggtgaagct gcgcggcacc aacttcccct
     6541 ccgacggccc cgtaatgcag aagaaaacca tgggctggga ggcctcctcc gagcggatgt
     6601 accccgagga cggcgccctg aagggcgaga tcaagcagag gctgaagctg aaggacggcg
     6661 gccactacga cgctgaggtc aagaccacct acaaggccaa gaagcccgtg cagctgcccg
     6721 gcgcctacaa cgtcaacatc aagttggaca tcacctccca caacgaggac tacaccatcg
     6781 tggaacagta cgaacgcgcc gagggccgcc actccaccgg cggcatggac gagctgtaca
     6841 aggaattcta actagagctc gctgatcagc ctcgactgtg ccttctagtt gccagccatc
     6901 tgttgtttgc ccctcccccg tgccttcctt gaccctggaa ggtgccactc ccactgtcct
     6961 ttcctaataa aatgaggaaa ttgcatcgca ttgtctgagt aggtgtcatt ctattctggg
     7021 gggtggggtg gggcaggaca gcaaggggga ggattgggaa gagaatagca ggcatgctgg
     7081 ggagcggccg caggaacccc tagtgatgga gttggccact ccctctctgc gcgctcgctc
     7141 gctcactgag gccgggcgac caaaggtcgc ccgacgcccg ggctttgccc gggcggcctc
     7201 agtgagcgag cgagcgcgca gctgcctgca ggggcgcctg atgcggtatt ttctccttac
     7261 gcatctgtgc ggtatttcac accgcatann nnnnnnnnnn nnnnnnnnnn nnnnnnnnnn
     7321 nnnnnnnnnn nnnnnnnnnn nnnnnnnnnn nnnnnnnnnn nnnnnnnnnn nnnnnnnnnn
     7381 nnntnnnnnn nnnnnnnnnn nnnnnnnnnn nnnnnnnnnn nnnnnnnnnn cnnnnnnnnn
     7441 nnnnnnnnnn nnnnnnnnnn nnnnnnnnnn nnnnnnnnnn nnnnnnnnnn nnnnnnnnnn
     7501 nnnnnnnnnn nnnnnnnnnn nnnnnnnnnn nnnnnnnnnn nnnnnnnnnn nnnnnnnnnn
     7561 nnnnnnnnnn nncctttgac gttggagtcc acgttcttta atagtggact cttgttccaa
     7621 actggaacaa cactcaactc tatctcgggc tattcttttg atttataagg gattttgccg
     7681 atttcggtct attggttaaa aaatgagctg atttaacaaa aatttaacgc gaattttaac
     7741 aaaatattaa cgtttacaat tttatggtgc actctcagta caatctgctc tgatgccgca
     7801 tagttaagcc agccccgaca cccgccaaca cccgctgacg cgccctgacg ggcttgtctg
     7861 ctcccggcat ccgcttacag acaagctgtg accgtctccg ggagctgcat gtgtcagagg
     7921 ttttcaccgt catcaccgaa acgcgcgaga cgaaagggcc tcgtgatacg cctattttta
     7981 taggttaatg tcatgataat aatggtttct tagacgtcag gtggcacttt tcggggaaat
     8041 gtgcgcggaa cccctatttg tttatttttc taaatacatt caaatatgta tccgctcatg
     8101 agacaataac cctgataaat gcttcaataa tattgaaaaa ggaagagtat gagtattcaa
     8161 catttccgtg tcgcccttat tccctttttt gcggcatttt gccttcctgt ttttgctcac
     8221 ccagaaacgc tggtgaaagt aaaagatgct gaagatcagt tgggtgcacg agtgggttac
     8281 atcgaactgg atctcaacag cggtaagatc cttgagagtt ttcgccccga agaacgtttt
     8341 ccaatgatga gcacttttaa agttctgcta tgtggcgcgg tattatcccg tattgacgcc
     8401 gggcaagagc aactcggtcg ccgcatacac tattctcaga atgacttggt tgagtactca
     8461 ccagtcacag aaaagcatct tacggatggc atgacagtaa gagaattatg cagtgctgcc
     8521 ataaccatga gtgataacac tgcggccaac ttacttctga caacgatcgg aggaccgaag
     8581 gagctaaccg cttttttgca caacatgggg gatcatgtaa ctcgccttga tcgttgggaa
     8641 ccggagctga atgaagccat accaaacgac gagcgtgaca ccacgatgcc tgtagcaatg
     8701 gcaacaacgt tgcgcaaact attaactggc gaactactta ctctagcttc ccggcaacaa
     8761 ttaatagact ggatggaggc ggataaagtt gcaggaccac ttctgcgctc ggcccttccg
     8821 gctggctggt ttattgctga taaatctgga gccggtgagc gtggaagccg cggtatcatt
     8881 gcagcactgg ggccagatgg taagccctcc cgtatcgtag ttatctacac gacggggagt
     8941 caggcaacta tggatgaacg aaatagacag atcgctgaga taggtgcctc actgattaag
     9001 cattggtaac tgtcagacca agtttactca tatatacttt agattgattt aaaacttcat
     9061 ttttaattta aaaggatcta ggtgaagatc ctttttgata atctcatgac caaaatccct
     9121 taacgtgagt tttcgttcca ctgagcgtca gaccccgtag aaaagatcaa aggatcttct
     9181 tgagatcctt tttttctgcg cgtaatctgc tgcttgcaaa caaaaaaacc accgctacca
     9241 gcggtggttt gtttgccgga tcaagagcta ccaactcttt ttccgaaggt aactggcttc
     9301 agcagagcgc agataccaaa tactgttctt ctagtgtagc cgtagttagg ccaccacttc
     9361 aagaactctg tagcaccgcc tacatacctc gctctgctaa tcctgttacc agtggctgct
     9421 gccagtggcg ataagtcgtg tcttaccggg ttggactcaa gacgatagtt accggataag
     9481 gcgcagcggt cgggctgaac ggggggttcg tgcacacagc ccagcttgga gcgaacgacc
     9541 tacaccgaac tgagatacct acagcgtgag ctatgagaaa gcgccacgct tcccgaaggg
     9601 agaaaggcgg acaggtatcc ggtaagcggc agggtcggaa caggagagcg cacgagggag
     9661 cttccagggg gaaacgcctg gtatctttat agtcctgtcg ggtttcgcca cctctgactt
     9721 gagcgtcgat ttttgtgatg ctcgtcaggg gggcggagcc tatggaaaaa cgccagcaac
     9781 gcggcctttt tacggttcct ggccttttgc tggccttttg ctcacatgtg agggcctatt
     9841 tcccatgatt ccttcatatt tgcatatacg atacaaggct gttagagaga taattggaat
     9901 taatttgact gtaaacacaa agatattagt acaaaatacg tgacgtagaa agtaataatt
     9961 tcttgggtag tttgcagttt taaaattatg ttttaaaatg gactatcata tgcttaccgt
    10021 aacttgaaag tatttcgatt tcttggcttt atatatcttg tggaaaggac gaaacaccgc
    10081 ttaccggggt agcccacggg ttttagagct agaaatagca agttaaaata aggctagtcc
    10141 gttatcaact tgaaaaagtg gcaccgagtc ggtgcttttt tgttttagag ctagaaatag
    10201 caagttaaaa taaggctagt ccgtttttag cgcgtgcgcc aattctgcag acaaatggct
    10261 ctagacatgt gagggcctat ttcccatgat tccttcatat ttgcatatac gatacaaggc
    10321 tgttagagag ataattggaa ttaatttgac tgtaaacaca aagatattag tacaaaatac
    10381 gtgacgtaga aagtaataat ttcttgggta gtttgcagtt ttaaaattat gttttaaaat
    10441 ggactatcat atgcttaccg taacttgaaa gtatttcgat ttcttggctt tatatatctt
    10501 gtggaaagga cgaaacaccg caccccccgg aaacagcgaa gttttagagc tagaaatagc
    10561 aagttaaaat aaggctagtc cgttatcaac ttgaaaaagt ggcaccgagt cggtgctttt
    10621 ttgttttaga gctagaaata gcaagttaaa ataaggc
//
